>Addgene plasmid #44268 | pMH4-Syn1-Ratio1XsypHy | depositor full sequence | sequence record 109798 | pMH4-Syn1-Ratio1XsypHy sequence 10195 bps
TCCCTTCCAGCTCTCTGCCCCTTTTGGATTGAAGCCAATATGATAATGAGGGGGTGGAGTTTGTGACGTG
GCGCGGGGCGTGGGAACGGGGCGGGTGACGTAGTAGTGTGGCGGAAGTGTGATGTTGCAAGTGTGGCGGA
ACACATGTAAGCGACGGATGTGGCAAAAGTGACGTTTTTGGTGTGCGCCGGTGTACACAGGAAGTGACAA
TTTTCGCGCGGTTTTAGGCGGATGTTGTAGTAAATTTGGGCGTAACCGAGTAAGATTTGGCCATTTTCGC
GGGAAAACTGAATAAGAGGAAGTGAAATCTGAATAATTTTGTGTTACTCATAGCGCGTAATCTCTAGCAT
CGAAGATCCCTCGACTCTAGACTCGAGCTGCAGAGGGCCCTGCGTATGAGTGCAAGTGGGTTTTAGGACC
AGGATGAGGCGGGGTGGGGGTGCCTACCTGACGACCGACCCCGACCCACTGGACAAGCACCCAACCCCCA
TTCCCCAAATTGCGCATCCCCTATCAGAGAGGGGGAGGGGAAACAGGATGCGGCGAGGCGCGTGCGCACT
GCCAGCTTCAGCACCGCGGACAGTGCCTTCGCCCCCGCCTGGCGGCGCGCGCCACCGCCGCCTCAGCACT
GAAGGCGCGCTGACGTCACTCGCCGGTCCCCCGCAAACTCCCCTTCCCGGCCACCTTGGTCGCGTCCGCG
CCGCCGCCGGCCCAGCCGGACCGCACCACGCGAGGCGCGAGATAGGGGGGCACGGGCGCGACCATCTGCG
CTGCGGCGCCGGCGACTCAGCGCTGCCTCAGTCTGCGGTGGGCAGCGGAGGAGTCGTGTCGTGCCTGAGA
GCGCAGTCGAATTCAAGCTGCTAGGTTTAAACGGGCCCTCTAGACTCGAGCTCAAGCTTGCCACCATGGA
CGTGGTGAATCAGCTGGTGGCTGGGGGTCAGTTCCGGGTGGTCAAGGAGCCCCTTGGCTTCGTGAAGGTG
CTGCAGTGGGTCTTTGCCATCTTCGCCTTTGCTACGTGCGGCAGCTACACCGGAGAGCTTCGGCTGAGCG
TGGAGTGTGCCAACAAGACGGAGAGTGCCCTCAACATCGAAGTCGAATTTGAGTACCCATTCAGGCTGCA
CCAAGTGTACTTTGATGCACCCTCCTGCGTTAAAGGGGGCACTACCAAGATCTTCCTAGTTGGTGACTAC
TCCTCCTCGGCTGAATTCTTTGTCACCGTGGCTGTGTTTGCCTTCCTCTACTCCATGGGGGCCCTGGCCA
CCTACATCTTCCTGCAGAACAAGTACCGAGAGAACAACAAAGGGCCAATGATGGACTTCCTGGCCACAGC
AGTGTTCGCTTTCATGTGGCTAGTTAGCTCATCCGCCTGGGCCAAAGGCCTGTCCGATGTGAAGATGGCC
ACTGACCCAGAGAACATTATCAAGGAGATGCCTATGTGCCGCCAGACAGATCTAGCCACCATGGGAAGTA
AAGGAGAAGAACTTTTCACTGGAGTTGTCCCAATTCTTGTTGAATTAGATGGTGATGTTAATGGGCACAA
ATTTTCTGTCAGTGGAGAGGGTGAAGGTGATGCAACATACGGAAAACTTACCCTTAAATTTATTTGCACT
ACTGGAAAACTACCTGTTCCTTGGCCAACACTTGTCACTACTTTAACTTATGGTGTTCAATGCTTTTCAA
GATACCCAGATCATATGAAACGGCATGACTTTTTCAAGAGTGCCATGCCCGAAGGTTATGTACAGGAAAG
AACTATATTTTTCAAAGATGACGGGAACTACAAGACACGTGCTGAAGTCAAGTTTGAAGGTGATACCCTT
GTTAATAGAATCGAGTTAAAAGGTATTGATTTTAAAGAAGATGGAAACATTCTTGGACACAAATTGGAAT
ACAACTATAACGATCACCAGGTGTACATCATGGCAGACAAACAAAAGAATGGAATCAAAGCTAACTTCAA
AATTAGACACAACATTGAAGATGGAGGCGTTCAACTAGCAGACCATTATCAACAAAATACTCCAATTGGC
GATGGGCCCGTCCTTTTACCAGACAACCATTACCTGTTTACAACTTCTACTCTTTCGAAAGATCCCAACG
AAAAGAGAGACCACATGGTCCTTCTTGAGTTTGTAACAGCTGCTGGGATTACACATGGCATGGATGAACT
ATACAAAACCGGTGGAGCTCGAATCACATGCAAGGAACTGAGGGACCCTGTGACTTCAGGACTCAACACC
TCGGTGGTGTTTGGCTTCCTGAACCTGGTGCTCTGGGTTGGCAACCTATGGTTCGTGTTCAAGGAGACAG
GCTGGGCCGCCCCATTCATGCGCGCACCTCCAGGCGCCCCAGAAAAGCAACCAGCTCCTGGCGATGCCTA
CGGCGATGCGGGCTATGGGCAGGGCCCCGGAGGCTATGGGCCCCAGGACTCCTACGGGCCTCAGGGTGGT
TATCAACCCGATTACGGGCAGCCAGCCAGCGGCGGTGGCGGTGGCTACGGGCCTCAGGGCGACTATGGGC
AGCAAGGCTACGGCCAACAGGGTGCGCCCACCTCCTTCTCCAATCAGATGTCGGATCCGAAGCTTCGGTA
CCAAGCTGCCTACCCTTACGATGTGCCCGATTACGCCGCGGCCGCCATGGTGGCCTCCTCCGAGGACGTC
ATCAAAGAGTTCATGCGCTTCAAGGTGCGCATGGAGGGCTCCGTGAACGGCCACGAGTTCGAGATCGAGG
GCGAGGGCGAGGGCCGCCCCTACGAGGGCACCCAGACCGCCAAGCTGAAGGTGACCAAGGGCGGCCCCCT
GCCCTTCGCCTGGGACATCCTGTCCCCCCAGTTCCAGTACGGCTCCAAGGCGTACGTGAAGCACCCCGCC
GACATCCCCGACTACAAGAAGCTGTCCTTCCCCGAGGGCTTCAAGTGGGAGCGCGTGATGAACTTCGAGG
ACGGCGGCGTGGTGACCGTGACCCAGGACTCCTCCCTGCAGGACGGCACGCTGATCTACAAGGTGAAGTT
CCGCGGCACCAACTTCCCCCCCGACGGCCCCGTAATGCAGAAGAAGACCATGGGCTGGGAGGCCTCCACC
GAGCGCCTGTACCCCCGCGACGGCGTGCTGAAGGGCGAGATCCACCAGGCCCTGAAGCTGAAGGACGGCG
GCCACTACCTGGTGGAGTTCAAGACCATCTACATGGCCAAGAAGCCCGTGCAGCTGCCCGGCTACTACTA
CGTGGACACCAAGCTGGACATCACCTCCCACAACGAGGACTACACCATCGTGGAACAGTACGAGCGCTCC
GAGGGCCGCCACCACCTGTTCCTGGGGCATGGCACCGGCAGCACCGGCAGCGGCAGCTCCGGCACCGCCT
CCTCCGAGGACGTCATCAAAGAGTTCATGCGCTTCAAGGTGCGCATGGAGGGCTCCGTGAACGGCCACGA
GTTCGAGATCGAGGGCGAGGGCGAGGGCCGCCCCTACGAGGGCACCCAGACCGCCAAGCTGAAGGTGACC
AAGGGCGGCCCCCTGCCCTTCGCCTGGGACATCCTGTCCCCCCAGTTCCAGTACGGCTCCAAGGCGTACG
TGAAGCACCCCGCCGACATCCCCGACTACAAGAAGCTGTCCTTCCCCGAGGGCTTCAAGTGGGAGCGCGT
GATGAACTTCGAGGACGGCGGCGTGGTGACCGTGACCCAGGACTCCTCCCTGCAGGACGGCACGCTGATC
TACAAGGTGAAGTTCCGCGGCACCAACTTCCCCCCCGACGGCCCCGTAATGCAGAAGAAGACCATGGGCT
GGGAGGCCTCCACCGAGCGCCTGTACCCCCGCGACGGCGTGCTGAAGGGCGAGATCCACCAGGCCCTGAA
GCTGAAGGACGGCGGCCACTACCTGGTGGAGTTCAAGACCATCTACATGGCCAAGAAGCCCGTGCAGCTG
CCCGGCTACTACTACGTGGACACCAAGCTGGACATCACCTCCCACAACGAGGACTACACCATCGTGGAAC
AGTACGAGCGCTCCGAGGGCCGCCACCACCTGTTCCTGTAGGTCGACTTCGAGCAACTTGTTTATTGCAG
CTTATAATGGTTACAAATAAAGCAATAGCATCACAAATTTCACAAATAAAGCATTTTTTTCACTGCATTC
TAGTTGTGGTTTGTCCAAACTCATCAATGTATCTTATCATGTCTGGATCGTCTAGCATCGAAGATCTGGG
CGTGGTTAAGGGTGGGAAAGAATATATAAGGTGGGGGTCTTATGTAGTTTTGTATCTGTTTTGCAGCAGC
CGCCGCCGCCATGAGCACCAACTCGTTTGATGGAAGCATTGTGAGCTCATATTTGACAACGCGCATGCCC
CCATGGGCCGGGGTGCGTCAGAATGTGATGGGCTCCAGCATTGATGGTCGCCCCGTCCTGCCCGCAAACT
CTACTACCTTGACCTACGAGACCGTGTCTGGAACGCCGTTGGAGACTGCAGCCTCCGCCGCCGCTTCAGC
CGCTGCAGCCACCGCCCGCGGGATTGTGACTGACTTTGCTTTCCTGAGCCCGCTTGCAAGCAGTGCAGCT
TCCCGTTCATCCGCCCGCGATGACAAGTTGACGGCTCTTTTGGCACAATTGGATTCTTTGACCCGGGAAC
TTAATGTCGTTTCTCAGCAGCTGTTGGATCTGCGCCAGCAGGTTTCTGCCCTGAAGGCTTCCTCCCCTCC
CAATGCGGTTTAAAACATAAATAAAAAACCAGACTCTGTTTGGATTTGGATCAAGCAAGTGTCTTGCTGT
CTTTATTTAGGGGTTTTGCGCGCGCGGTAGGCCCGGGACCAGCGGTCTCGGTCGTTGAGGGTCCTGTGTA
TTTTTTCCAGGACGTGGTAAAGGTGACTCTGGATGTTCAGATACATGGGCATAAGCCCGTCTCTGGGGTG
GAGGTAGCACCACTGCAGAGCTTCATGCTGCGGGGTGGTGTTGTAGATGATCCAGTCGTAGCAGGAGCGC
TGGGCGTGGTGCCTAAAAATGTCTTTCAGTAGCAAGCTGATTGCCAGGGGCAGGCCCTTGGTGTAAGTGT
TTACAAAGCGGTTAAGCTGGGATGGGTGCATACGTGGGGATATGAGATGCATCTTGGACTGTATTTTTAG
GTTGGCTATGTTCCCAGCCATATCCCTCCGGGGATTCATGTTGTGCAGAACCACCAGCACAGTGTATCCG
GTGCACTTGGGAAATTTGTCATGTAGCTTAGAAGGAAATGCGTGGAAGAACTTGGAGACGCCCTTGTGAC
CTCCAAGATTTTCCATGCATTCGTCCATAATGATGGCAATGGGCCCACGGGCGGCGGCCTGGGCGAAGAT
ATTTCTGGGATCACTAACGTCATAGTTGTGTTCCAGGATGAGATCGTCATAGGCCATTTTTACAAAGCGC
GGGCGGAGGGTGCCAGACTGCGGTATAATGGTTCCATCCGGCCCAGGGGCGTAGTTACCCTCACAGATTT
GCATTTCCCACGCTTTGAGTTCAGATGGGGGGATCATGTCTACCTGCGGGGCGATGAAGAAAACGGTTTC
CGGGGTAGGGGAGATCAGCTGGGAAGAAAGCAGGTTCCTGAGCAGCTGCGACTTACCGCAGCCGGTGGGC
CCGTAAATCACACCTATTACCGGGTGCAACTGGTAGTTAAGAGAGCTGCAGCTGCCGTCATCCCTGAGCA
GGGGGGCCACTTCGTTAAGCATGTCCCTGACTCGCATGTTTTCCCTGACCAAATCCGCCAGAAGGCGCTC
GCCGCCCAGCGATAGCAGTTCTTGCAAGGAAGCAAAGTTTTTCAACGGTTTGAGACCGTCCGCCGTAGGC
ATGCTTTTGAGCGTTTGACCAAGCAGTTCCAGGCGGTCCCACAGCTCGGTCACCTGCTCTACGGCATCTC
GATCCAGCATATCTCCTCGTTTCGCGGGTTGGGGCGGCTTTCGCTGTACGGCAGTAGTCGGTGCTCGTCC
AGACGGGCCAGGGTCATGTCTTTCCACGGGCGCAGGGTCCTCGTCAGCGTAGTCTGGGTCACGGTGAAGG
GGTGCGCTCCGGGCTGCGCGCTGGCCAGGGTGCGCTTGAGGCTGGTCCTGCTGGTGCTGAAGCGCTGCCG
GTCTTCGCCCTGCGCGTCGGCCAGGTAGCATTTGACCATGGTGTCATAGTCCAGCCCCTCCGCGGCGTGG
CCCTTGGCGCGCAGCTTGCCCTTGGAGGAGGCGCCGCACGAGGGGCAGTGCAGACTTTTGAGGGCGTAGA
GCTTGGGCGCGAGAAATACCGATTCCGGGGAGTAGGCATCCGCGCCGCAGGCCCCGCAGACGGTCTCGCA
TTCCACGAGCCAGGTGAGCTCTGGCCGTTCGGGGTCAAAAACCAGGTTTCCCCCATGCTTTTTGATGCGT
TTCTTACCTCTGGTTTCCATGAGCCGGTGTCCACGCTCGGTGACGAAAAGGCTGTCCGTGTCCCCGTATA
CAGACTTGAGAGGCCTGTCCTCGACCGATGCCCTTGAGAGCCTTCAACCCAGTCAGCTCCTTCCGGTGGG
CGCGGGGCATGACTATCGTCGCCGCACTTATGACTGTCTTCTTTATCATGCAACTCGTAGGACAGGTGCC
GGCAGCGCTCTGGGTCATTTTCGGCGAGGACCGCTTTCGCTGGAGCGCGACGATGATCGGCCTGTCGCTT
GCGGTATTCGGAATCTTGCACGCCCTCGCTCAAGCCTTCGTCACTGGTCCCGCCACCAAACGTTTCGGCG
AGAAGCAGGCCATTATCGCCGGCATGGCGGCCGACGCGCTGGGCTACGTCTTGCTGGCGTTCGCGACGCG
AGGCTGGATGGCCTTCCCCATTATGATTCTTCTCGCTTCCGGCGGCATCGGGATGCCCGCGTTGCAGGCC
ATGCTGTCCAGGCAGGTAGATGACGACCATCAGGGACAGCTTCAAGGATCGCTCGCGGCTCTTACCAGCC
TAACTTCGATCACTGGACCGCTGATCGTCACGGCGATTTATGCCGCCTCGGCGAGCACATGGAACGGGTT
GGCATGGATTGTAGGCGCCGCCCTATACCTTGTCTGCCTCCCCGCGTTGCGTCGCGGTGCATGGAGCCGG
GCCACCTCGACCTGAATGGAAGCCGGCGGCACCTCGCTAACGGATTCACCACTCCAAGAATTGGAGCCAA
TCAATTCTTGCGGAGAACTGTGAATGCGCAAACCAACCCTTGGCAGAACATATCCATCGCGTCCGCCATC
TCCAGCAGCCGCACGCGGCGCATCTCGGGCAGCGTTGGGTCCTGGCCACGGGTGCGCATGATCGTGCTCC
TGTCGTTGAGGACCCGGCTAGGCTGGCGGGGTTGCCTTACTGGTTAGCAGAATGAATCACCGATACGCGA
GCGAACGTGAAGCGACTGCTGCTGCAAAACGTCTGCGACCTGAGCAACAACATGAATGGTCTTCGGTTTC
CGTGTTTCGTAAAGTCTGGAAACGCGGAAGTCAGCGCCCTGCACCATTATGTTCCGGATCTGCATCGCAG
GATGCTGCTGGCTACCCTGTGGAACACCTACATCTGTATTAACGAAGCGCTGGCATTGACCCTGAGTGAT
TTTTCTCTGGTCCCGCCGCATCCATACCGCCAGTTGTTTACCCTCACAACGTTCCAGTAACCGGGCATGT
TCATCATCAGTAACCCGTATCGTGAGCATCCTCTCTCGTTTCATCGGTATCATTACCCCCATGAACAGAA
ATTCCCCCTTACACGGAGGCATCAAGTGACCAAACAGGAAAAAACCGCCCTTAACATGGCCCGCTTTATC
AGAAGCCAGACATTAACGCTTCTGGAGAAACTCAACGAGCTGGACGCGGATGAACAGGCAGACATCTGTG
AATCGCTTCACGACCACGCTGATGAGCTTTACCGCAGCTGCCTCGCGCGTTTCGGTGATGACGGTGAAAA
CCTCTGACACATGCAGCTCCCGGAGACGGTCACAGCTTGTCTGTAAGCGGATGCCGGGAGCAGACAAGCC
CGTCAGGGCGCGTCAGCGGGTGTTGGCGGGTGTCGGGGCGCAGCCATGACCCAGTCACGTAGCGATAGCG
GAGTGTATACTGGCTTAACTATGCGGCATCAGAGCAGATTGTACTGAGAGTGCACCATATGCGGTGTGAA
ATACCGCACAGATGCGTAAGGAGAAAATACCGCATCAGGCGCTCTTCCGCTTCCTCGCTCACTGACTCGC
TGCGCTCGGTCGTTCGGCTGCGGCGAGCGGTATCAGCTCACTCAAAGGCGGTAATACGGTTATCCACAGA
ATCAGGGGATAACGCAGGAAAGAACATGTGAGCAAAAGGCCAGCAAAAGGCCAGGAACCGTAAAAAGGCC
GCGTTGCTGGCGTTTTTCCATAGGCTCCGCCCCCCTGACGAGCATCACAAAAATCGACGCTCAAGTCAGA
GGTGGCGAAACCCGACAGGACTATAAAGATACCAGGCGTTTCCCCCTGGAAGCTCCCTCGTGCGCTCTCC
TGTTCCGACCCTGCCGCTTACCGGATACCTGTCCGCCTTTCTCCCTTCGGGAAGCGTGGCGCTTTCTCAA
TGCTCACGCTGTAGGTATCTCAGTTCGGTGTAGGTCGTTCGCTCCAAGCTGGGCTGTGTGCACGAACCCC
CCGTTCAGCCCGACCGCTGCGCCTTATCCGGTAACTATCGTCTTGAGTCCAACCCGGTAAGACACGACTT
ATCGCCACTGGCAGCAGCCACTGGTAACAGGATTAGCAGAGCGAGGTATGTAGGCGGTGCTACAGAGTTC
TTGAAGTGGTGGCCTAACTACGGCTACACTAGAAGGACAGTATTTGGTATCTGCGCTCTGCTGAAGCCAG
TTACCTTCGGAAAAAGAGTTGGTAGCTCTTGATCCGGCAAACAAACCACCGCTGGTAGCGGTGGTTTTTT
TGTTTGCAAGCAGCAGATTACGCGCAGAAAAAAAGGATCTCAAGAAGATCCTTTGATCTTTTCTACGGGG
TCTGACGCTCAGTGGAACGAAAACTCACGTTAAGGGATTTTGGTCATGAGATTATCAAAAAGGATCTTCA
CCTAGATCCTTTTAAATTAAAAATGAAGTTTTAAATCAATCTAAAGTATATATGAGTAAACTTGGTCTGA
CAGTTACCAATGCTTAATCAGTGAGGCACCTATCTCAGCGATCTGTCTATTTCGTTCATCCATAGTTGCC
TGACTCCCCGTCGTGTAGATAACTACGATACGGGAGGGCTTACCATCTGGCCCCAGTGCTGCAATGATAC
CGCGAGACCCACGCTCACCGGCTCCAGATTTATCAGCAATAAACCAGCCAGCCGGAAGGGCCGAGCGCAG
AAGTGGTCCTGCAACTTTATCCGCCTCCATCCAGTCTATTAATTGTTGCCGGGAAGCTAGAGTAAGTAGT
TCGCCAGTTAATAGTTTGCGCAACGTTGTTGCCATTGCTGCAGGCATCGTGGTGTCACGCTCGTCGTTTG
GTATGGCTTCATTCAGCTCCGGTTCCCAACGATCAAGGCGAGTTACATGATCCCCCATGTTGTGCAAAAA
AGCGGTTAGCTCCTTCGGTCCTCCGATCGTTGTCAGAAGTAAGTTGGCCGCAGTGTTATCACTCATGGTT
ATGGCAGCACTGCATAATTCTCTTACTGTCATGCCATCCGTAAGATGCTTTTCTGTGACTGGTGAGTACT
CAACCAAGTCATTCTGAGAATAGTGTATGCGGCGACCGAGTTGCTCTTGCCCGGCGTCAACACGGGATAA
TACCGCGCCACATAGCAGAACTTTAAAAGTGCTCATCATTGGAAAACGTTCTTCGGGGCGAAAACTCTCA
AGGATCTTACCGCTGTTGAGATCCAGTTCGATGTAACCCACTCGTGCACCCAACTGATCTTCAGCATCTT
TTACTTTCACCAGCGTTTCTGGGTGAGCAAAAACAGGAAGGCAAAATGCCGCAAAAAAGGGAATAAGGGC
GACACGGAAATGTTGAATACTCATACTCTTCCTTTTTCAATATTATTGAAGCATTTATCAGGGTTATTGT
CTCATGAGCGGATACATATTTGAATGTATTTAGAAAAATAAACAAATAGGGGTTCCGCGCACATTTCCCC
GAAAAGTGCCACCTGACGTCTAAGAAACCATTATTATCATGACATTAACCTATAAAAATAGGCGTATCAC
GAGGCCCTTTCGTCTTCAAGAATTGATCCGGGCCCCCATTTCCCC
Features (pLannotate 1.2.2; 17 found; start..end, strand, type, name):
     22..103     +  repeat_region  ITR (fragment): inverted terminal repeat of human adenovirus serotype 5 inverted
    191..341     +  misc_signal    Ad5 Ψ: packaging signal for adenovirus serotype 5
    399..846     +  promoter       hSyn promoter: human synapsin I promoter; confers neuron-specific expression (Kügler et al., 2003)
    993..1445    +  CDS            Synpr (fragment): SYNPR_RAT - Experimental evidence at protein level: Swiss-Prot protein existence level 1. Intrinsic membrane protein of small synaptic vesicles. Probable vesicular channel protein. From Rattus norvegicus (Rat).
   1467..2177    +  CDS            superecliptic pHluorin: pH-sensitive mutant of green fluorescent protein (Ng et al., 2002) excited strongly by blue light at neutral pH but minimally fluorescent at acidic pH
   2199..2570    +  CDS            Synpr (fragment): SYNPR_RAT - Experimental evidence at protein level: Swiss-Prot protein existence level 1. Intrinsic membrane protein of small synaptic vesicles. Probable vesicular channel protein. From Rattus norvegicus (Rat).
   2637..4028    +  CDS            tdimer2(12): tdimer2(12) is a basic (constitutively fluorescent) orange fluorescent protein published in 2002, derived from Discosoma sp.. It has low acid sensitivity.
   4045..4179    +  polyA_signal   SV40 poly(A) signal: SV40 polyadenylation signal
   4281..4700    +  CDS            IX: CAP9_ADE05 - Experimental evidence at protein level: Swiss-Prot protein existence level 1. Structural component of the virion that acts as a cement protein on the capsid exterior and forms triskelion structures consisting of three molecules that stabilize three hexon trimers at the center of each icosahedral facet and fixes the peripentonal hexons. Dispensable for assembly. During virus entry, recruits the anterograde motor kinesin-1 to the capsid docked at the nuclear pore complex thereby subjecting the docked capsid to a pulling force. The resulting tension leads to capsid disruption, disper
   4766..6100    -  CDS            IVa2: PKG1_ADE05 - Experimental evidence at protein level: Swiss-Prot protein existence level 1. Component of the packaging machinery which encapsidates the viral DNA into preformed capsids and transcriptional activator of the viral major late promoter (MLP). Binds, along with packaging proteins 2 and 3, to the specific packaging sequence on the left end of viral genomic DNA and displays ATPase activity thereby providing the power stroke of the packaging machinery. The activity of packaging protein IVa2 is stimulated by protein 33K which acts as a terminase. May be the protein that pumps DNA into th
   6461..7085    +  CDS            TcR (fragment): tetracycline efflux protein; tet; confers resistance to tetracycline
   7327..7722    -  CDS            YPB1_ECOLX: Protein predicted: Swiss-Prot protein existence level 4. From Escherichia coli.
   7726..7917    +  CDS            rop: Rop protein, which maintains plasmids at low copy number; rop
   8019..8159    +  misc_feature   bom: basis of mobility region from pBR322
   8345..8933    -  rep_origin     ori: high-copy-number ColE1/pMB1/pBR322/pUC origin of replication
   9104..9964    -  CDS            AmpR: β-lactamase; bla; confers resistance to ampicillin, carbenicillin, and related antibiotics
   9965..10069   -  promoter       AmpR promoter: bla
