[The description below was written by a language model from this plasmid's Addgene catalogue record, the feature table of its GenBank file and pLannotate feature annotations shown in this document.]
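Description:
pMH4-Syn1-Ratio1XsypHy is a 10.2 kb adenoviral shuttle-type plasmid built on the pMH4 backbone and carrying a neuron-specific expression cassette for a ratiometric reporter of synaptic vesicle cycling. The left end of the human adenovirus serotype 5 genome is represented by an inverted terminal repeat fragment and the Ad5 Ψ packaging signal. Downstream of the cassette lie the Ad5 IX and IVa2 coding regions. This layout is typical of a plasmid in which an expression unit replaces the E1 region and the flanking viral sequence serves as a homology arm for generating recombinant adenovirus, although the record does not state that purpose. The bacterial portion is pBR322-like, with a ColE1/pMB1-family origin, rop and bom elements (consistent with the low copy number listed), a remnant of the tetracycline resistance gene, and an ampicillin resistance gene with its own promoter for selection.

The payload is driven by the human synapsin I promoter and terminated by an SV40 polyadenylation signal. Superecliptic pHluorin, a GFP variant that is dim at acidic pH and bright at neutral pH, sits between two fragments of a synaptic vesicle protein. The annotation tool matched these fragments to rat synaptoporin, whereas the insert name (SypHy) points to the related protein synaptophysin. This is followed by tdimer2(12), a tandem-dimer DsRed-derived fluorescent protein with low acid sensitivity. The green signal would therefore report vesicle exocytosis and reacidification, while the red signal provides a pH-independent reference for ratio measurements, matching the associated study of vesicle cycling at Schaffer collateral synapses. The separate 561 bp GenBank record covers only a small part of the plasmid and annotates only DsRed/mCherry sequencing primer sites.
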