Addgene plasmid #44268: pMH4-Syn1-Ratio1XsypHy
Depositing lab: Thomas Oertner & Tobias Rose. Depositing organization: Friedrich Miescher Institute for Biomedical Research. Publication: Developmental refinement of vesicle cycling at schaffer collateral synapses. Rose T, Schoenenberger P, Jezek K, Oertner TG. Neuron. 2013 Mar 20;77(6):1109-21. doi: 10.1016/j.neuron.2013.01.021. PubMed 23522046.
Backbone
  Vector backbone: pMH4
Growth in bacteria
  Bacterial resistance: Ampicillin, 100 μg/mL
  Growth temperature: 37°C
  Growth strain: Stbl3
  Copy number: Low Copy
Gene/Insert
  Gene/Insert name: SypHy1x-tdimer2(12) (alt name: Ratio1xSypHy)
Terms and licenses: Academic/Nonprofit Terms; Industry Terms: Not Available to Industry
How to cite: pMH4-Syn1-Ratio1XsypHy was a gift from Thomas Oertner & Tobias Rose (Addgene plasmid # 44268 ; http://n2t.net/addgene:44268 ; RRID:Addgene_44268)
