LOCUS       Exported 561 bp ds-DNA linear SYN 17-AUG-2021
DEFINITION  synthetic linear DNA
ACCESSION   .
VERSION     .
KEYWORDS    pMH4-Syn1-Ratio1XsypHy
SOURCE      synthetic DNA construct
  ORGANISM  synthetic DNA construct
REFERENCE   1 (bases 1 to 561)
  AUTHORS   Rose T, Schoenenberger P, Jezek K, Oertner TG
  TITLE     Developmental refinement of vesicle cycling at schaffer collateral
            synapses.
  JOURNAL   Neuron. 2013 Mar 20;77(6):1109-21. doi:
            10.1016/j.neuron.2013.01.021.
  PUBMED    23522046
REFERENCE   2 (bases 1 to 561)
  AUTHORS   .
  TITLE     Direct Submission
  JOURNAL   Exported Aug 17, 2021 from SnapGene Server 1.1.58
            http://www.snapgene.com
FEATURES             Location/Qualifiers
     source          1..561
                     /organism="synthetic DNA construct"
                     /mol_type="other DNA"
     primer_bind     complement(82..105)
                     /label=DsRed1-C
                     /note="DsRed1, forward primer"
     primer_bind     complement(280..299)
                     /label=mCherry-F
                     /note="mCherry, forward primer"
     primer_bind     497..517
                     /label=DsRed1-N
                     /note="DsRed1, reverse primer"
ORIGIN
        1 caagttgctc gaagtcgacc tacaggaaca ggtggtggcg gccctcggag cgctcgtact
       61 gttccacgat ggtgtagtcc tcgttgtggg aggtgatgtc cagcttggtg tccacgtagt
      121 agtagccggg cagctgcacg ggcttcttgg ccatgtagat ggtcttgaac tccaccaggt
      181 agtggccgcc gtccttcagc ttcagggcct ggtggatctc gcccttcagc acgccgtcgc
      241 gggggtacag gcgctcggtg gaggcctccc agcccatggt cttcttctgc attacggggc
      301 cgtcgggggg gaagttggtg ccgcggaact tcaccttgta gatcagcgtg ccgtcctgca
      361 gggaggagtc ctgggtcacg gtcaccacgc cgccgtcctc gaagttcatc acgcgctccc
      421 acttgaagcc ctcggggaag gacagcttct tgtagtcggg gatgtcggcg gggtgcttca
      481 cgtacgcctt ggagccgtac tggaactggg gggacaggat gtcccaggcg aagggcaggg
      541 ggccgccctt ggtcaccttc a
//
