>Addgene plasmid #44268 | pMH4-Syn1-Ratio1XsypHy | addgene partial sequence | sequence record 68070 | pMH4-5 5'-gactcagcgctgcctcagtctg-3'
CGCAGTCGAATTCAAGCTGCTAGGTTTAAACGGGCCCTCTAGACTCGAGCTCAAGCTTGCCACCATGGAC
GTGGTGAATCAGCTGGTGGCTGGGGGTCAGTTCCGGGTGGTCAAGGAGCCCCTTGGCTTCGTGAAGGTGC
TGCAGTGGGTCTTTGCCATCTTCGCCTTTGCTACGTGCGGCAGCTACACCGGAGAGCTTCGGCTGAGCGT
GGAGTGTGCCAACAAGACGGAGAGTGCCCTCAACATCGAAGTCGAATTTGAGTACCCATTCAGGCTGCAC
CAAGTGTACTTTGATGCACCCTCCTGCGTTAAAGGGGGCACTACCAAGATCTTCCTAGTTGGTGACTACT
CCTCCTCGGCTGAATTCTTTGTCACCGTGGCTGTGTTTGCCTTCCTCTACTCCATGGGGGCCCTGGCCAC
CTACATCTTCCTGCAGAACAAGTACCGAGAGAACAACAAAGGGCCAATGATGGACTTCCTGGCCACAGCA
GTGTTCGCTTTCATGTGGCTAGTTAGCTCATCCGCCTGGGCCAAAGGCCTGTCCGATGTGAAGATGGCCA
CTGACCCAGAGAACATTATCAAGGAGATGCCTATGTGCCGCCAGACAGATCTAGCCACCATGGGAAGTAA
AGGAGAAGAACTTTTCACTGGAGTTGTCCCAATTCTTGTTGAATTAGATGGTGATGTTAATGGGCACAAA
TTTTCTGTCAGTGGAGAGGGTGAAGGTGATGCAACATACGGAAAACTTACCCTTAAATTTATTTGCACTA
CTGGAAAAA
