>Addgene plasmid #44268 | pMH4-Syn1-Ratio1XsypHy | addgene partial sequence | sequence record 68071 | GFP_F
CTATACAAAACCGGTGGAGCTCGAATCACATGCAAGGAACTGAGGGACCCTGTGACTTCAGGACTCAACA
CCTCGGTGGTGTTTGGCTTCCTGAACCTGGTGCTCTGGGTTGGCAACCTATGGTTCGTGTTCAAGGAGAC
AGGCTGGGCCGCCCCATTCATGCGCGCACCTCCAGGCGCCCCAGAAAAGCAACCAGCTCCTGGCGATGCC
TACGGCGATGCGGGCTATGGGCAGGGCCCCGGAGGCTATGGGCCCCAGGACTCCTACGGGCCTCAGGGTG
GTTATCAACCCGATTACGGGCAGCCAGCCAGCGGCGGTGGCGGTGGCTACGGGCCTCAGGGCGACTATGG
GCAGCAAGGCTACGGCCAACAGGGTGCGCCCACCTCCTTCTCCAATCAGATGTCGGATCCGAAGCTTCGG
TACCAAGCTGCCTACCCTTACGATGTGCCCGATTACGCCGCGGCCGCCATGGTGGCCTCCTCCGAGGACG
TCATCAAAGAGTTCATGCGCTTCAAGGTGCGCATGGAGGGCTCCGTGAACGGCCACGAGTTCGAGATCGA
GGGCGAGGGCGA
