>Addgene plasmid #44268 | pMH4-Syn1-Ratio1XsypHy | addgene partial sequence | sequence record 68073 | EBV-rev 5'-GTGGTTTGTCCAAACTCATC-3'
GCATCGAAGATCTGGGCGTGGTTAAGGGTGGGAAAGAATATATAAGGTGGGGGTCTTATGTAGTTTTGTA
TCTGTTTTGCAGCAGCCGCCGCCGCCATGAGCACCAACTCGTTTGATGGAAGCATTGTGAGCTCATATTT
GACAACGCGCATGCCCCCATGGGCCGGGGTGCGTCAGAATGTGATGGGCTCCAGCATTGATGGTCGCCCC
GTCCTGCCCGCAAACTCTACTACCTTGACCTACGAGACCGTGTCTGGAACGCCGTTGGAGACTGCAGCCT
CCGCCGCCGCTTCAGCCGCTGCAGCCACCGCCCGCGGGATTGTGACTGACTTTGCTTTCCTGAGCCCGCT
TGCAAGCAGTGCAGCTTCCCGTTCATCCGCCCGCGATGACAAGTTGACGGCTCTTTTGGCACAATTGGAT
TCTTTGACCCGGGAACTTAATGTCGTTTCTCAGCAGCTGTTGGATCTGCGCCAGCAGGTTTCTGCCCTGA
AGGCTTCCTCCCCTCCCAATGCGGTTTAAAACATAAATAAAAAACCAGACTCTGTTTGGATTTGGATCAA
GCAAGTGTCTTGCTGTCTTTATTTAGGGGTTTTGCGCGCGCGGTAGGCCCGGGACCAGCGGTCTCGGTCG
TTGAGGGTCCTGTGTATTTTTTCCAGGACGTGGTAAAGGTGACTCTGGATGTTCAGATACATGGGCATAA
GCCCGTCTCTGGGGTGGAGGTAGCACCACTGCAGAGCTTCATGCTGCGGGGTGGTGTTGTAGATGATCCA
GTCGTAGC
