>Addgene plasmid #44268 | pMH4-Syn1-Ratio1XsypHy | addgene partial sequence | sequence record 109799 | pShuttle-R 5'-CACAATGCTTCCATCAAACG-3'
GGCGGCGGCTGCTGCAAAACAGATACAAAACTACATAAGACCCCCACCTTATATATTCTTTCCCACCCTT
AACCACGCCCAGATCTTCGATGCTAGACGATCCAGACATGATAAGATACATTGATGAGTTTGGACAAACC
ACAACTAGAATGCAGTGAAAAAAATGCTTTATTTGTGAAATTTGTGATGCTATTGCTTTATTTGTAACCA
TTATAAGCTGCAATAAACAAGTTGCTCGAAGTCGACCTACAGGAACAGGTGGTGGCGGCCCTCGGAGCGC
TCGTACTGTTCCACGATGGTGTAGTCCTCGTTGTGGGAGGTGATGTCCAGCTTGGTGTCCACGTAGTAGT
AGCCGGGCAGCTGCACGGGCTTCTTGGCCATGTAGATGGTCTTGAACTCCACCAGGTAGTGGCCGCCGTC
CTTCAGCTTCAGGGCCTGGTGGATCTCGCCCTTCAGCACGCCGTCGCGGGGGTACAGGCGCTCGGTGGAG
GCCTCCCAGCCCATGGTCTTCTTCTGCATTACGGGGCCGTCGGGGGGGAAGTTGGTGCCGCGGAACTTCA
CCTTGTAGATCAGCGTGCCGTCCTGCAGGGAGGAGTCCTGGGTCACGGTCACCACGCCGCCGTCCTCGAA
GTTCATCACGCGCTCCCACTTGAAGCCCTCGGGGAAGGACAGCTTCTTGTAGTCGGGGATGTCGGCGGGG
TGCTTCACGTACGCCTTGGAGCCGTACTGGAACTGGGGGGACAGGATGTCCCAGGCGAAGGGCAGGGGGC
CGCCCTTGGTCACCTTCAGCTTGGCGGTCTGGGTGCCCTC
